Addgene plasmid #64833: pLVX-IRES-tdTomato-FlagAkt1W80A
Purpose: cDNA of Akt1 with point mutation from Trp to Ala at position 80. This mutation confers resistance to the MK-2206 drug
Depositing lab: Eva Gonzalez. Depositing organization: Cornell University. Publication: Development of a new model system to dissect isoform specific Akt signaling in adipocytes. Kajno E, McGraw TE, Gonzalez E. Biochem J. 2015 Apr 9. 10.1042/BJ20150191 PubMed 25856301.
Backbone
  Vector backbone: pLVX-IRES-tdTomato
  Backbone size w/o insert (bp): 8892
  Total vector size (bp): 10404
  Vector type: Mammalian Expression, Lentiviral
Growth in bacteria
  Bacterial resistance: Ampicillin, 100 μg/mL
  Growth temperature: 37°C
  Growth strain: Stbl3
  Copy number: Unknown
Gene/Insert
  Gene/Insert name: Akt1 (alt name: PKBalpha)
  Species: M. musculus (mouse)
  Insert size (bp): 1512
  Mutation: Point mutation from Trp to Ala at position 80
  GenBank ID: NM_009652
  Entrez Gene: Akt1 (a.k.a. Akt, LTR-akt, PKB, PKB/Akt, PKBalpha, Rac)
  Promoter: CMV
  Tag / fusion protein: 3xFlag (N terminal on insert)
  Cloning method: Restriction Enzyme; 5′ cloning site Eco RI (not destroyed); 3′ cloning site BamHI (not destroyed)
  Sequencing primers: 5′ GACCTCCATAGAAGACACCGACT; 3′ GCCTTATTCCAAGCGGCTTCG
Terms and licenses: Academic/Nonprofit Terms; Industry Terms: Not Available to Industry
How to cite: pLVX-IRES-tdTomato-FlagAkt1W80A was a gift from Eva Gonzalez (Addgene plasmid # 64833 ; http://n2t.net/addgene:64833 ; RRID:Addgene_64833)
