[The description below was written by a language model from this plasmid's Addgene catalogue record.]
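Description:
pLVX-IRES-tdTomato-FlagAkt1W80A is a lentiviral mammalian expression plasmid built on the pLVX-IRES-tdTomato backbone, about 10.4 kb in total, of which roughly 1.5 kb is insert. It is propagated in bacteria under ampicillin selection; the record lists a recombination-deficient strain as the host, the usual choice for keeping the repeated LTR sequences of lentiviral vectors stable. The copy number is not recorded. No feature table is provided, so details of the viral elements and the origin of replication are not documented here beyond what the backbone name implies.

The payload is the mouse Akt1 (PKBalpha) cDNA carrying an N-terminal 3xFlag tag, cloned between EcoRI and BamHI sites that both remain intact, and expressed from a CMV promoter. The coding sequence carries a single substitution of tryptophan 80 to alanine, which according to the record makes the kinase resistant to the Akt inhibitor MK-2206. As the backbone name indicates, an IRES followed by tdTomato lies downstream of the cloning site, so the tagged kinase and the red fluorescent reporter are translated from one bicistronic transcript. Red fluorescence therefore marks transduced cells and allows them to be identified or sorted, while the Flag epitope distinguishes the exogenous protein from endogenous Akt.

The associated work concerns isoform-specific Akt signalling in adipocytes. This suggests the construct is used to introduce a drug-resistant Akt1 into cells so that MK-2206 treatment inhibits the endogenous Akt isoforms while the W80A variant stays active, isolating the contribution of Akt1 alone.
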