>Addgene plasmid #64833 | pLVX-IRES-tdTomato-FlagAkt1W80A | addgene partial sequence | sequence record 112299 | CMV-F 5'-CGCAAATGGGCGGTAGGCGTG-3'
CCGTCAGATCGCCTGGAGACGCCATCCACGCTGTTTTGACCTCCATAGAAGACACCGACTCTACTAGAGG
ATCTATTTCCGGTGAATTCATGGACTACAAAGACCATGACGGTGATTATAAAGATCATGACATCGATTAC
AAGGATGACGATGACAAGCTTATGAACGACGTAGCCATTGTGAAGGAGGGCTGGCTGCACAAACGAGGGG
AATATATTAAAACCTGGCGGCCACGCTACTTCCTCCTCAAGAACGATGGCACCTTTATTGGCTACAAGGA
ACGGCCTCAGGATGTGGATCAGCGAGAGTCCCCACTCAACAACTTCTCAGTGGCACAATGCCAGCTGATG
AAGACAGAGCGGCCAAGGCCCAACACCTTTATCATCCGCTGCCTGCAGGCCACCACAGTCATTGAGCGCA
CCTTCCATGTGGAAACGCCTGAGGAGCGGGAAGAATGGGCCACCGCCATTCAGACTGTGGCAGATGGACT
CAAGAGGCAGGAAGAAGAGACGATGGACTTCCGATCAGGCTCACCCAGTGACAACTCAGGGGCTGAAGAG
ATGGAGGTGTCCCTGGCCAAGCCCAAGCACCGTGTGACCATGAACGAGTTTGAGTACCTGAAGCTACTGG
GCAAGGGCACCTTTGGGAAGGTGATTCTGGTGAAAGAGAAGGCCACAGGCCGCTACTATGCCATGAAGAT
CCTCAAGAAGGAGGTCATCGTCGC
