>Addgene plasmid #64833 | pLVX-IRES-tdTomato-FlagAkt1W80A | addgene partial sequence | sequence record 112300 | mCherryseq-R 5'-cctcctcgcccttgctcaccat-3'
TCGGGGGGCCTAGACGTTTTTTAACCTCGACTAAACACATGCTAAAGCATGTGCACCGAGGCCCCAGATC
AGATCCCATACAATGGGGTACCTTCTGGGCATCCTTCAGCCCCTTGTTGAATACGCTTGAGGTGAGCCAT
TTGACTCTTTCCACAACTATCCAACTCACAACGTGGCACTGGGGTTGTGCCGCCTTTGCAGGTGTATCTT
ATACACGTGGCTTTTGGCCGCAGAGGCACCTGTCGCCAGGTGGGGGGTTCCGCTGCCTGCAAAGGGTCGC
TACAGACGTTGTTTGTCTTCAAGAAGCTTCCAGAGGAACTGCTTCCTTCACGACATTCAACAGACCTTGC
ATTCCTTTGGCGAGAGGGGAAAGACCCCTAGGAATGCTCGTCAAGAAGACAGGGCCAGGTTTCCGGGCCC
TCACATTGCCAAAAGACGGCAATATGGTGGAAAATAACATATAGACAAACGCACACCGGCCTTATTCCAA
GCGGCTTCGGCCAGTAACGTTAGGGGGGGGGGAGGGAGAGGGGCGGGATCCTCAGGCTGTGCCACTGGCT
